Addgene plasmid #12214: pEBG-Pak1 83-149
Depositing lab: Jonathan Chernoff. Depositing organization: Institute for Cancer Research d/b/a the Research Institute of Fox Chase Cancer Center. Publication: p21-activated kinase links Rac/Cdc42 signaling to merlin. Xiao GH, Beeser A, Chernoff J, Testa JR. J Biol Chem. 2002 Jan 11. 277(2):883-6. 10.1074/jbc.C100553200 PubMed 11719502.
Backbone
  Vector backbone: pEBG
  Backbone size w/o insert (bp): 6100
  Vector type: Mammalian Expression
Growth in bacteria
  Bacterial resistance: Ampicillin, 100 μg/mL
  Growth temperature: 37°C
  Growth strain: DH5alpha
  Copy number: High Copy
Gene/Insert
  Gene/Insert name: Pak1 (alt name: Pak1 AID)
  Species: H. sapiens (human)
  Insert size (bp): 200
  Mutation: Dominant negative Pak1: autoinhibitory domain, aa 83-149
  Entrez Gene: PAK1 (a.k.a. IDDMSSD, PAKalpha, alpha-PAK, p65-PAK)
  Tag / fusion protein: GST (N terminal on backbone)
  Cloning method: Restriction Enzyme; 5′ cloning site BamHI (not destroyed); 3′ cloning site Acc65I (not destroyed)
  Sequencing primers: 5′ pGEX 5'
Terms and licenses: Academic/Nonprofit Terms; Industry Terms: Not Available to Industry
How to cite: pEBG-Pak1 83-149 was a gift from Jonathan Chernoff (Addgene plasmid # 12214 ; http://n2t.net/addgene:12214 ; RRID:Addgene_12214)
