[The description below was written by a language model from this plasmid's Addgene catalogue record and pLannotate feature annotations shown in this document.]
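Description:
pEBG-Pak1 83-149 is a mammalian expression plasmid built on the pEBG backbone that produces a GST-tagged fragment of human PAK1 (p21-activated kinase 1). In bacteria it is maintained as a high-copy plasmid through a ColE1/pUC-type origin and selected with ampicillin via the β-lactamase gene. An f1 phage origin is also present, along with leftover fragments of lacI, lacZα, bom and rop and a lac promoter/operator region, which appear to be remnants of the vector's cloning history rather than functional parts. No mammalian selection marker is annotated, so the record supports transient expression rather than drug selection of stable lines.

The expression cassette is driven by the strong constitutive human EF-1α promoter, which lies just downstream of an SV40 early promoter segment and a short small t antigen fragment. It directs synthesis of Schistosoma japonicum glutathione S-transferase fused at its C-terminus to a roughly 200 bp PAK1 insert cloned between BamHI and Acc65I sites. The automated annotation matched this insert to the bovine PAK1 entry, but the catalogue lists it as human. A G-CSF stem-loop destabilising element is annotated just after the insert, presumably part of the 3′ untranslated region carried by the backbone; no polyadenylation signal is explicitly annotated.

The insert encodes residues 83–149, the PAK1 autoinhibitory domain, which the record describes as a dominant negative. Expressed in trans, this domain is generally used to block the catalytic activity of endogenous PAK1, allowing tests of whether a process downstream of Rac/Cdc42 requires the kinase. The GST tag also permits recovery of the fusion protein from cell lysates on glutathione resin. The associated publication concerns PAK linking Rac/Cdc42 signaling to merlin.
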