Features (pLannotate 1.2.2; 18 found; start..end, strand, type, name):
      7..99      +  CDS            lacI (fragment): lac repressor; lacI; The lac repressor binds to the lac operator to inhibit transcription in E. coli. This inhibition can be relieved by adding lactose or isopropyl-β-D-thiogalactopyranoside (IPTG).
    112..133     +  protein_bind   CAP binding site: CAP binding activates transcription in the presence of cAMP. E. coli catabolite activator protein
    148..178     +  promoter       lac promoter: promoter for the E. coli lac operon
    186..202     +  protein_bind   lac operator: The lac repressor binds to the lac operator to inhibit transcription in E. coli. This inhibition can be relieved by adding lactose or isopropyl-β-D-thiogalactopyranoside (IPTG). lac repressor encoded by lacI
    258..468     +  promoter       SV40 promoter: SV40 early promoter
    490..556     +  CDS            small t antigen (fragment): SV40 (simian virus 40) small t antigen
    563..1741    +  promoter       EF-1α promoter: strong constitutive promoter for human elongation factor EF-1α
   1797..2447    +  CDS            GST: glutathione S-transferase from Schistosoma japonicum
   2471..2671    +  CDS            PAK1 (fragment): PAK1_BOVIN - Experimental evidence at protein level: Swiss-Prot protein existence level 1. Protein kinase involved in intracellular signaling pathways downstream of integrins and receptor-type kinases that plays an important role in cytoskeleton dynamics, in cell adhesion, migration, proliferation, apoptosis, mitosis, and in vesicle-mediated transport processes. Can directly phosphorylate BAD and protects cells against apoptosis. Activated by interaction with CDC42 and RAC1. Functions as GTPase effector that links the Rho-related GTPases CDC42 and RAC1 to the JNK MAP kinase pathway. Phosphoryl
   2707..2799    +  ncRNA          G-CSF SLDE: Accession: RF00183 - G-CSF factor stem-loop destabilising element (SLDE)
   3388..3545    +  CDS            lacZα (fragment): LacZα fragment of β-galactosidase; lacZ fragment
   3551..3602    -  misc_feature   bom (fragment): basis of mobility region from pBR322
   3621..4076    +  rep_origin     f1 ori (sequence partly withheld): f1 bacteriophage origin of replication; arrow indicates direction of (+) strand synthesis
   4077..4126    -  misc_feature   bom (fragment): basis of mobility region from pBR322
   4228..4263    -  CDS            rop (fragment): Rop protein, which maintains plasmids at low copy number; rop
   4358..4462    +  promoter       AmpR promoter: bla
   4463..5323    +  CDS            AmpR: β-lactamase; bla; confers resistance to ampicillin, carbenicillin, and related antibiotics
   5494..6082    +  rep_origin     ori: high-copy-number ColE1/pMB1/pBR322/pUC origin of replication
>Addgene plasmid #12214 | pEBG-Pak1 83-149 | addgene full sequence | sequence record 435646 | Addgene NGS Result
GGAAGAGCGCCCAATACGCAAACCGCCTCTCCCCGCGCGTTGGCCGATTCATTAATGCAGCTGGCACGAC
AGGTTTCCCGACTGGAAAGCGGGCAGTGAGCGCAACGCAATTAATGTGAGTTAGCTCACTCATTAGGCAC
CCCAGGCTTTACACTTTATGCTTCCGGCTCGTATGTTGTGTGGAATTGTGAGCGGATAACAATTTCACAC
AGGAAACAGCTATGACCATGATTACGCCAAGCTTAATTCCCTCCCCAGCAGGCAGAAGTATGCAAAGCAT
GCATCTCAATTAGTCAGCAACCATAGTCCCGCCCCTAACTCCGCCCATCCCGCCCCTAACTCCGCCCAGT
TCCGCCCATTCTCCGCCCCATGGCTGACTAATTTTTTTTATTTATGCAGAGGCCGAGGCCGCCTCGGCCT
CTGAGCTATTCCAGAAGTAGTGAGGAGGCTTTTTTGGAGGCCTAGGCTTTTGCAAAAAGCTTTGCAAAGA
TGGATAAAGTTTTAAACAGAGAGGAATCTTTGCAGCTAATGGACCTTCTAGGTCTTGAAAGGAGTGGGAA
TTGGCTCCGGTGCCCGTCAGTGGGCAGAGCGCACATCGCCCACAGTCCCCGAGAAGTTGGGGGGAGGGGT
CGGCAATTGAACCGGTGCCTAGAGAAGGTGGCGCGGGGTAAACTGGGAAAGTGATGTCGTGTACTGGCTC
CGCCTTTTTCCCGAGGGTGGGGGAGAACCGTATATAAGTGCAGTAGTCGCCGTGAACGTTCTTTTTCGCA
ACGGGTTTGCCGCCAGAACACAGGTAAGTGCCGTGTGTGGTTCCCGCGGGCCTGGCCTCTTTACGGGTTA
TGGCCCTTGCGTGCCTTGAATTACTTCCACCTGGCTGCAGTACGTGATTCTTGATCCCGAGCTTCGGGTT
GGAAGTGGGTGGGAGAGTTCGAGGCCTTGCGCTTAAGGAGCCCCTTCGCCTCGTGCTTGAGTTGAGGCCT
GGCCTGGGCGCTGGGGCCGCCGCGTGCGAATCTGGTGGCACCTTCGCGCCTGTCTCGCTGCTTTCGATAA
GTCTCTAGCCATTTAAAATTTTTGATGACCTGCTGCGACGCTTTTTTTCTGGCAAGATAGTCTTGTAAAT
GCGGGCCAAGATCTGCACACTGGTATTTCGGTTTTTGGGGCCGCGGGCGGCGACGGGGCCCGTGCGTCCC
AGCGCACATGTTCGGCGAGGCGGGGCCTGCGAGCGCGGCCACCGAGAATCGGACGGGGGTAGTCTCAAGC
TGGCCGGCCTGCTCTGGTGCCTGGCCTCGCGCCGCCGTGTATCGCCCCGCCCTGGGCGGCAAGGCTGGCC
CGGTCGGCACCAGTTGCGTGAGCGGAAAGATGGCCGCTTCCCGGCCCTGCTGCAGGGAGCTCAAAATGGA
GGACGCGGCGCTCGGGAGAGCGGGCGGGTGAGTCACCCACACAAAGGAAAAGGGCCTTTCCGTCCTCAGC
CGTCGCTTCATGTGACTCCACGGAGTACCGGGCGCCGTCCAGGCACCTCGATTAGTTCTCGAGCTTTTGG
AGTACGTCGTCTTTAGGTTGGGGGGAGGGGTTTTATGCGATGGAGTTTCCCCACACTGAGTGGGTGGAGA
CTGAAGTTAGGCCAGCTTGGCACTTGATGTAATTCTCCTTGGAATTTGCCCTTTTTGAGTTTGGATCTTG
GTTCATTCTCAAGCCTCAGACAGTGGTTCAAAGTTTTTTTCTTCCATTTCAGGTGTCGTGAGGAATTCTC
TAGAGATCCCTCGACCTCGAGATCCATTGTGCTGGATCTACAATGGCCCCTATACTAGGTTATTGGAAAA
TTAAGGGCCTTGTGCAACCCACTCGACTTCTTTTGGAATATCTTGAAGAAAAATATGAAGAGCATTTGTA
TGAGCGCGATGAAGGTGATAAATGGCGAAACAAAAAGTTTGAATTGGGTTTGGAGTTTCCCAATCTTCCT
TATTATATTGATGGTGATGTTAAATTAACACAGTCTATGGCCATCATACGTTATATAGCTGACAAGCACA
ACATGTTGGGTGGTTGTCCAAAAGAGCGTGCAGAGATTTCAATGCTTGAAGGAGCGGTTTTGGATATTAG
ATACGGTGTTTCGAGAATTGCATATAGTAAAGACTTTGAAACTCTCAAAGTTGATTTTCTTAGCAAGCTA
CCTGAAATGCTGAAAATGTTCGAAGATCGTTTATGTCATAAAACATATTTAAATGGTGATCATGTAACCC
ATCCTGACTTCATGTTGTATGACGCTCTTGATGTTGTTTTATACATGGACCCAATGTGCCTGGATGCGTT
CCCAAAATTAGTTTGTTTTAAAAAACGTATTGAAGCTATCCCACAAATTGATAAGTACTTGAAATCCAGC
AAGTATATAGCATGGCCTTTGCAGGGCTGGCAAGCCACGTTTGGTGGTGGCGACCATCCTCCAAAATCGG
ATCTGGTTCCGCGTGGATCCCACACAATTCATGTCGGTTTTGATGCTGTCACAGGGGAGTTTACGGGAAT
GCCAGAGCAGTGGGCCCGCTTGCTTCAGACATCAAATATCACTAAGTCGGAGCAGAAGAAAAACCCGCAG
GCTGTTCTGGATGTGTTGGAGTTTTACAACTCGAAGAAGACATCCAACAGCCAGAAATACATGAGCTTTA
CAGATAAGTCATGAATTCGGTACCATCGATGCGGCCGCGACTCTAGAGTGAGGGTCCCCACCTGGGACCC
TTGAGAGTATCAGGTCTCCCACGTGGGAGACAAGAAATCCCTGTTTAATATTTAAACAGCAGTGTTCCCC
ATCTGGGTCCTTGCACCCCTCACTCTGGCCTCAGCCGACTGCACAGCGGCCCCTGCATCCCCTTGGCTGT
GAGGCCCCTGGACAAGCAGAGGTGGCCAGAGCTGGGAGGCATGGCCCTGGGGTCCCACGAATTTGCTGGG
GAATCTCGTTTTTCTTCTTAAGACTTTTGGGACATGGTTTGACTCCCGAACATCACCGACGTGTCTCCTG
TTTTTCTGGGTGGCCTCGGGACACCTGCCCTGCCCCCACGAGGGTCAGGACTGTGACTCTTTTTAGGGCC
AGGCAGGTGCCTGGACATTTGCCTTGCTGGACGGGGACTGGGGATGTGGGAGGGAGCAGACAGGAGGAAT
CATGTCAGGCCTGTGTGTGAAAGGAAGCTCCACTGTCACCCTCCACCTCTTCACCCCCCACTCACCAGTG
TCCCCTCCACTGTCACATTGTAACTGAACTTCAGGATAATAAAGTGTTTGCCTCCAAAAAAAAAAAAAAA
AAAAAAAAAAAAAAAAAAAAAAAAAAAAAAAAAAAAAAAAAAAAAAAAAAAAAAAAAAAAAAAAAAAAAA
AAAAAAAAAAAAAAAAAAAAAAACCGAATTCACTGGCCGTCGTTTTACAACGTCGTGACTGGGAAAACCC
TGGCGTTACCCAACTTAATCGCCTTGCAGCACATCCCCCTTTCGCCAGCTGGCGTAATAGCGAAGAGGCC
CGCACCGATCGCCCTTCCCAACAGTTGCGCAGCCTGAATGGCGAATGGCGCCTGATGCGGTATTTTCTCC
TTACGCATCTGTGCGGTATTTCACACCGCATA
[95 nt withheld, positions 3603-3697]
T
[46 nt withheld, positions 3699-3744]
C
[141 nt withheld, positions 3746-3886]
CCTTTGACGTTGGAGTCCACGTTCTTT
[37 nt withheld, positions 3914-3950]
ACTCTATCTCGGGCTATTCTTTTGATTTATAAGGGATTTTGCCGATTTCGGTCTATTGGTTAAAAAATGA
GCTGATTTAACAAAAATTTAACGCGAATTTTAACAAAATATTAACGTTTACAATTTTATGGTGCACTCTC
AGTACAATCTGCTCTGATGCCGCATAGTTAAGCCAGCCCCGACACCCGCCAACACCCGCTGACGCGCCCT
GACGGGCTTGTCTGCTCCCGGCATCCGCTTACAGACAAGCTGTGACCGTCTCCGGGAGCTGCATGTGTCA
GAGGTTTTCACCGTCATCACCGAAACGCGCGAGACGAAAGGGCCTCGTGATACGCCTATTTTTATAGGTT
AATGTCATGATAATAATGGTTTCTTAGACGTCAGGTGGCACTTTTCGGGGAAATGTGCGCGGAACCCCTA
TTTGTTTATTTTTCTAAATACATTCAAATATGTATCCGCTCATGAGACAATAACCCTGATAAATGCTTCA
ATAATATTGAAAAAGGAAGAGTATGAGTATTCAACATTTCCGTGTCGCCCTTATTCCCTTTTTTGCGGCA
TTTTGCCTTCCTGTTTTTGCTCACCCAGAAACGCTGGTGAAAGTAAAAGATGCTGAAGATCAGTTGGGTG
CACGAGTGGGTTACATCGAACTGGATCTCAACAGCGGTAAGATCCTTGAGAGTTTTCGCCCCGAAGAACG
TTTTCCAATGATGAGCACTTTTAAAGTTCTGCTATGTGGCGCGGTATTATCCCGTATTGACGCCGGGCAA
GAGCAACTCGGTCGCCGCATACACTATTCTCAGAATGACTTGGTTGAGTACTCACCAGTCACAGAAAAGC
ATCTTACGGATGGCATGACAGTAAGAGAATTATGCAGTGCTGCCATAACCATGAGTGATAACACTGCGGC
CAACTTACTTCTGACAACGATCGGAGGACCGAAGGAGCTAACCGCTTTTTTGCACAACATGGGGGATCAT
GTAACTCGCCTTGATCGTTGGGAACCGGAGCTGAATGAAGCCATACCAAACGACGAGCGTGACACCACGA
TGCCTGTAGCAATGGCAACAACGTTGCGCAAACTATTAACTGGCGAACTACTTACTCTAGCTTCCCGGCA
ACAATTAATAGACTGGATGGAGGCGGATAAAGTTGCAGGACCACTTCTGCGCTCGGCCCTTCCGGCTGGC
TGGTTTATTGCTGATAAATCTGGAGCCGGTGAGCGTGGGTCTCGCGGTATCATTGCAGCACTGGGGCCAG
ATGGTAAGCCCTCCCGTATCGTAGTTATCTACACGACGGGGAGTCAGGCAACTATGGATGAACGAAATAG
ACAGATCGCTGAGATAGGTGCCTCACTGATTAAGCATTGGTAACTGTCAGACCAAGTTTACTCATATATA
CTTTAGATTGATTTAAAACTTCATTTTTAATTTAAAAGGATCTAGGTGAAGATCCTTTTTGATAATCTCA
TGACCAAAATCCCTTAACGTGAGTTTTCGTTCCACTGAGCGTCAGACCCCGTAGAAAAGATCAAAGGATC
TTCTTGAGATCCTTTTTTTCTGCGCGTAATCTGCTGCTTGCAAACAAAAAAACCACCGCTACCAGCGGTG
GTTTGTTTGCCGGATCAAGAGCTACCAACTCTTTTTCCGAAGGTAACTGGCTTCAGCAGAGCGCAGATAC
CAAATACTGTTCTTCTAGTGTAGCCGTAGTTAGGCCACCACTTCAAGAACTCTGTAGCACCGCCTACATA
CCTCGCTCTGCTAATCCTGTTACCAGTGGCTGCTGCCAGTGGCGATAAGTCGTGTCTTACCGGGTTGGAC
TCAAGACGATAGTTACCGGATAAGGCGCAGCGGTCGGGCTGAACGGGGGGTTCGTGCACACAGCCCAGCT
TGGAGCGAACGACCTACACCGAACTGAGATACCTACAGCGTGAGCTATGAGAAAGCGCCACGCTTCCCGA
AGGGAGAAAGGCGGACAGGTATCCGGTAAGCGGCAGGGTCGGAACAGGAGAGCGCACGAGGGAGCTTCCA
GGGGGAAACGCCTGGTATCTTTATAGTCCTGTCGGGTTTCGCCACCTCTGACTTGAGCGTCGATTTTTGT
GATGCTCGTCAGGGGGGCGGAGCCTATGGAAAAACGCCAGCAACGCGGCCTTTTTACGGTTCCTGGCCTT
TTGCTGGCCTTTTGCTCACATGTTCTTTCCTGCGTTATCCCCTGATTCTGTGGATAACCGTATTACCGCC
TTTGAGTGAGCTGATACCGCTCGCCGCAGCCGAACGACCGAGCGCAGCGAGTCAGTGAGCGAGGAAGC
