>Addgene plasmid #12214 | pEBG-Pak1 83-149 | addgene partial sequence | sequence record 18844 | 12214 with pGEX5'
TCGGATCTGGTTCCGCGTGGATCCCACACAATTCATGTCGGTTTTGATGCTGTCACAGGGGAGTTTACGG
GAATGCCAGAGCAGTGGGCCCGCTTGCTTCAGACATCAAATATCACTAAGTCGGAGCAGAAGAAAAACCC
GCAGGCTGTTCTGGATGTGTTGGAGTTTTACAACTCGAAGAAGACATCCAACAGCCAGAAATACATGAGC
TTTACAGATAAGTCATGAATTCGGTACCATCGATGCGGCCGCGACTCTAGAGTGAGGGTCCCCACCTGGG
ACCCTTGAGAGTATCAGGTCTCCCACGTGGGAGACAAGAAATCCCTGTTTAATATTTAAACAGCAGTGTT
CCCCATCTGGGTCCTTGCACCCCTCACTCTGGCCTCAGCCGACTGCACAGCGGCCCCTGCATCCCCTTGG
CTGTGAGGCCCCTGGACAAGCAGAGGTGGCCAGAGCTGGGAGGCATGGCCCTGGGGTCCCACGAATTTGC
TGGGGAATCTCGTTTTTCTTCTTAAGACTTTTGGGACATGGTTTGACTCCCGAACATCACCGACGTGTCT
CCTGTTTTTCTGGGTGGCCTCGGGACACCTGCCCTGCCCCCACGAGGGTCAGGACTGTGACTCTTTTTAG
GGCCAGGCAGGTGCCTGGACATTTGCCTTGCTGGACGGGGACTGGGGATGTGGGAGGGGAGAGACAGGAG
GAATCATGTCATGCCTGTGTGT
